Addgene plasmid #188111: P-BT1763
Purpose: pBolux harboring the promoter region upstream of BT1763
Depositing lab: Guy Townsend. Depositing organization: Pennsylvania State University, College of Medicine. Publication: Harnessing gut microbes for glycan detection and quantification. Modesto JL, Pearce VH, Townsend GE 2nd. Nat Commun. 2023 Jan 17;14(1):275. doi: 10.1038/s41467-022-35626-2. PubMed 36650134.
Backbone
  Vector backbone: pBolux
  Backbone size w/o insert (bp): 13807
  Total vector size (bp): 14107
  Modifications to backbone: The region preceding BT1763 was cloned into pBolux digested with BamHI and SpeI
  Vector type: Bacterial Expression
  Selectable markers: Tetracycline in Bacteroides species
Growth in bacteria
  Bacterial resistance: Ampicillin, 100 μg/mL
  Growth temperature: 37°C
  Growth strain: Pir1
  Copy number: High Copy
Gene/Insert
  Gene/Insert name: The B. thetaiotaomicron BT1763 promoter cloned into pBolux
  Species: Bacteroides thetaiotaomicron
  Insert size (bp): 300
  Promoter: BT1763
  Cloning method: Ligation Independent Cloning
  Sequencing primers: 5′ CGCCAGGGTTTTCCCAGTCACGAC
Terms and licenses: Academic/Nonprofit Terms; Industry Terms: Not Available to Industry
How to cite: P-BT1763 was a gift from Guy Townsend (Addgene plasmid # 188111 ; http://n2t.net/addgene:188111 ; RRID:Addgene_188111)
