[The description below was written by a language model from this plasmid's Addgene catalogue record and pLannotate feature annotations shown in this document.]
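Description:
P-BT1763 is a bacterial bioluminescent reporter plasmid built on the pBolux backbone, carrying roughly 300 bp of the region immediately upstream of the Bacteroides thetaiotaomicron gene BT1763. The catalogue lists a total size of about 14.1 kb, which agrees closely with the 14,094 nt sequenced record. The promoter fragment was placed into pBolux opened with BamHI and SpeI. It is not annotated as a feature, but the table leaves an unannotated gap between a pUC-type polylinker remnant and the start of luxC, consistent with the promoter sitting directly upstream of the reporter genes.

The reporter is a set of Photorhabdus luminescens lux genes arranged in the order luxC, luxD, luxE, luxA, luxB on one strand. LuxA and LuxB form the luciferase, while LuxC, LuxD and LuxE supply the fatty aldehyde substrate, so light is produced without added substrate and should report BT1763 promoter activity. For propagation in E. coli the plasmid carries a high-copy ColE1/pUC-type origin and an ampicillin resistance gene with its own promoter. The record names a Pir1 growth strain, but no pir-dependent origin appears among the annotated features. A tetQ ribosomal protection gene, spanning the numbering origin, provides tetracycline selection in Bacteroides species. Fragments of bom, rop, lacZα, lacI and the lac promoter/operator are backbone remnants, and the short "hsp70 poly(A)" hit is probably a spurious match. A stretch of roughly 2.7 kb between the two bom fragments is unannotated, and the record does not state how the plasmid is transferred to or maintained in Bacteroides. The associated publication concerns using gut microbes to detect and quantify glycans, indicating use as a promoter-driven luminescent sensor.
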