Features (pLannotate 1.2.2; 20 found; start..end, strand, type, name):
    680..715     +  CDS            rop (fragment): Rop protein, which maintains plasmids at low copy number; rop
    817..865     +  misc_feature   bom (fragment): basis of mobility region from pBR322
   3573..3624    +  misc_feature   bom (fragment): basis of mobility region from pBR322
   3630..3787    -  CDS            lacZα (fragment): LacZα fragment of β-galactosidase; lacZ fragment
   3784..3811    +  misc_feature   MCS (fragment): pUC18/19 multiple cloning site
   4136..4153    +  polyA_signal   hsp70 poly(A) (fragment): polyadenlyation signal from the Drosophila melanogaster hsp70Ab gene
   4166..5604    +  CDS            LuxC (fragment): LuxC fatty acid reductase; luxC; from the Photorhabdus luminescens bioluminescence operon
   5657..6580    +  CDS            LuxD: LuxD acyltransferase; luxD; from the Photorhabdus luminescens bioluminescence operon
   6601..7713    +  CDS            LuxE: LuxE; luxE; from the Photorhabdus luminescens bioluminescence operon
   7797..8875    +  CDS            LuxA (fragment): LuxA luciferase subunit; luxA; from the Photorhabdus luminescens bioluminescence operon
   8899..9870    +  CDS            LuxB: LuxB luciferase subunit; luxB; from the Photorhabdus luminescens bioluminescence operon
   9873..9897    +  misc_feature   MCS (fragment): pUC18/19 multiple cloning site
   9932..9954    -  protein_bind   lac operator (fragment): The lac repressor binds to the lac operator to inhibit transcription in E. coli. This inhibition can be relieved by adding lactose or isopropyl-β-D-thiogalactopyranoside (IPTG). lac repressor encoded by lacI
   9958..9988    -  promoter       lac promoter: promoter for the E. coli lac operon
  10003..10024   -  protein_bind   CAP binding site: CAP binding activates transcription in the presence of cAMP. E. coli catabolite activator protein
  10037..10129   -  CDS            lacI (fragment): lac repressor; lacI; The lac repressor binds to the lac operator to inhibit transcription in E. coli. This inhibition can be relieved by adding lactose or isopropyl-β-D-thiogalactopyranoside (IPTG).
  10312..10900   -  rep_origin     ori: high-copy-number ColE1/pMB1/pBR322/pUC origin of replication
  11071..11931   -  CDS            AmpR: β-lactamase; bla; confers resistance to ampicillin, carbenicillin, and related antibiotics
  11932..12036   -  promoter       AmpR promoter: bla
  12207..35      -  CDS            tetQ (across the origin): TETQ_BACT4 - Also known as tet(Q). Protein inferred from homology: Swiss-Prot protein existence level 3. Abolishes the inhibitory effect of tetracyclin on protein synthesis by a non-covalent modification of the ribosomes. From Bacteroides thetaiotaomicron.
>Addgene plasmid #188111 | P-BT1763 | addgene full sequence | sequence record 370301 | Addgene NGS Result
ATGTGAGCAAGAATTCCTAAATTTATAATATTCATTTGGATTAAGCAATAATATACTACAATAGATGCAT
TGTCGAAACGCACCTTTTAATACCTCCTCGTAGCATATGAGAACTACAGGATTCCTAACTCGTATTAATA
TGTATATTATTACTGCCGCATAACGATTACAAAATTACACAAAAAAATATATCTAACAAAAGTAGGAGGA
TTTTTTAACTTTTTACCATAGACATTTTATTAGGGAAACGTAGGTTCAACTGGTAAGTACAAATAAGTAG
AAATGTTTGAACAACACTGTTTTAGGAAGTTGAAAAATCAAGTTTCTCTCTCGGTATAGCGTTTATTTTG
GCCAATATCTTCTTTAGTTTGGCATTTGAGTATTTCCCATTCGTGTTCTATTTAGCTCCTTATTATGAGT
ATGTAGCAAGTTGCTTATCAAATTCAGCCTCTTTGAGGGTCAAATATGGTTTTGCAAATGGTGACTGACA
AGACATAAACAAGGTCAGCAGGATTTTTTACATAAATGGACATGAATGTATATAACGGGGTTTGAGGGCC
AATGGAACGAAAACGTACGTTAAGGAGATAATTCGTTGTTTATATTTAAATTTAGCTAAGAAACCATTAT
TATCATGACATTAACCTATAAAAATAGGCGTATCACGAGGCCCTTTCGTCTCGCGCGTTTCGGTGATGAC
GGTGAAAACCTCTGACACATGCAGCTCCCGGAGACGGTCACAGCTTGTCTGTAAGCGGATGCCGGGAGCA
GACAAGCCCGTCAGGGCGCGTCAGCGGGTGTTGGCGGGTGTCGGGGCTGGCTTAACTATGCGGCATCAGA
GCAGATTGTACTGAGAGTGCACCATTCCCCGACCGATGATTTTTAAGTGACTGATTTTGTGCTGTTTTGG
GGGTATATTAAGAATAAAAGAAATAGAATAAGTTAAGTACTTGATACACAATATAGGGCATTTTCCATAT
TGGAAATTCTCATTTTCCAATCTAGAAAATACCGATTTCCTAATATGATACTAAATAGGAAAATAATATT
TCCCTTAATATTGTTTTTATGGAAAATAATAGTTTACTTTGTGGAGAATAATATTTCCCAAAAACATATC
AAAATGGAAAATAAAAAAGCAGTTAAGTTAACCGATTTTCAAAAGAACGAAGAAAATCCTTTTATGAAAC
AAGCTATAGAAGGTATTGAAAATCATGTTGTTAAAAAGTATAAGAGTAATAGTGGTGGCGATAAGAGAGC
TGTAGTAGCTTTAGCCGACACTGAAACTGGAGAAGTGTTTAAGACTTCGTTTATCCGTCAAATAGAAGTA
GATGAAGAACAATTCACTAAATTGTATCTTTCTAACTTTGCTGCATTCTTTGACCTATCACAAGCAGCTA
TTCGGGTTTTTGGTTACTTTATGACCTGCATGAAACCCAAAAATGATTTAATCATTTTCAATAGAAAAAA
ATGCCTAGAATATACCAAATACAAAACAGACAAAGCCGTTTATAAAGGACTTGCAGAACTTGTAAAAGCT
GAAATCATAGCCCGAGGACCAGCCGATAATCTTTGGTTTATTAATCCTCTGATAGTATTCAATGGTGACC
GAGTGACATTTGCTAAAACATACGTTCGGAAAAAGACTTTAGCTGCCCAAAAGAAAGAAGAAGCAGAGAA
ACGACAATTATCACTTGGCTTTGATGAACAGTAACACTCCATTGAGTGAAGCTGCCGTTTGGTCGCTCCC
CCTTTGGGGGCGGGGGGGGATAGATAAAGTTCCTCTATGTAAAGTTATAATGGGGGATGAAAGGCAAGGT
TCGCTAACCTTACCCCGATTGTTTATGCTTCCCAGCATTCAATCTATCCCCGTTTATGGGTTTCTCTTTC
ACCCTACAAAGATAACCTCATGGGGGAAAAATGTCCAAGAATATGGGGTAAAAACTATCAAGTCGGTAGA
AAATAAGTATCTTTGAAGTACATTTTTAGTAGAGGTACTGGTGTGCCTAGGCGAAGCAGATAGGCAAAAA
TAAAGCCGCTGGAGATGTCGGATGTCCGTCAATTAACTCCAGCGGCTTGTATTTTGGTAACTCTCCCGTA
TCGGTCAGCTACCGTTTGGTCAGCAACAAAGGTAGTACTTTATTATCGCAAATCCAAATGTTTTTCCCTT
TATTTGTGCATTTACAAAACATTCACTAACTTCGCACCTATGCAGTATGGTGATAGCACACTAGCACCCT
AAAGAGTGCGTGTGTAAGGGGACAAGCCCCCTTAACCCCCTGTCAGCCGGCTGTCACCGGCTGTTATCGA
TTGTCACAAAAATGTTAACTTATGGGAGCAACAAGTATTCATGTACAAGCAGTGAAGCCGGGGAGCGAGA
TTCACAACTTTAGGGAAAAAGAGTTGGACTATGTTCGTCCCGAACTTAGTCATTTGAATGAAAGCTGGGT
TGGAGATAGCATTTCCCATCGGCTGGAGAGTGCAAAACAAAGATATCTCGATACGGTTGGGCAGAAGATG
CAGGCTAAAGCCGCACCCATACGAGAGGGAGTAATAGTAATCAAACAAGAAACCACTATGCAGGAACTCC
AGCAGTTTGCCACGGTCTGCAAAGAACGTTTCGGTATCGAAGCGTTTCAAATCCATATACACAAGGACGA
AGGATACATGAACGCAAAGCAGTGGACACCTAACCTTCATGCCCATGTAGTTTTCGATTGGACGCAGCCG
AATGGGAAAAGTGTGCGTTTATCGCGTGATGACATGGCAGAACTCCAAACCATAGCATCTGAAACACTGG
GCATGGAACGTGGCGTTTCTTCTGACCGCAAACACTTATCGGCTATGCAGTACAAGACCGAATGTGCGAA
AGAACAGCTTCAGGAACTATCCAACGATATATCCAGTGCATTAGACAAATACAAGGACGCACAAAACCAG
CTTCTTCAGCTTCAGAAGGAACTACGTTCCATTGAAACAAAGAAGAACGTCCAAAAACTCATTTCTAAGG
CTTCAGAGAAGTTTTACGGCTTGATTGGAAAAACAGTCAACGATAGGGAAAAGGATGCCTTAAAAGCCAA
AGTAAAGACTTTAGAGGGGGAAAATGAACAACTATCCGATAGACTGGGAAAGGCTATACTTGAAAAAGAG
CGAAACAGCACAAAGGCATTCAAAGCCGAGAATGACAAGGAGTATTATAGACAACAAATGGACAACGCAA
GGACAACCAGTAACCTATTAAGGACGGAGAACCAAAAACTAAAAGCCGAAACCAAGGAGTTGAAAAAAGA
ACTTGGTAAGATGAAAGACTTGTTCAATTCCGAACAACTGGAGGCTTTAAGGCATCATTTCCCAAACATA
TCAAAAGCTATGGAAGAGGGGAAAGACCTATTCAAGCAAATCACCAGAAGCAGAGGTTTCGGCATGGGTA
TGTAACCCCCCCCCGCCCCCAAAGGGGGAGCGACCAAACGGCAGCCTCTCTCAATGGAGTGTTACACCGT
TCGGATTCAGAAAACATTTTGCAGGGTTCGGAAAACGGTTGTGTGCTTATTCTAAAAAAAGTTTATGGTG
TGTATGCGGTGTGAAATACCGCACAGATGCGTAAGGAGAAAATACCGCATCAGGCGCCATTCGCCATTCA
GGCTGCGCAACTGTTGGGAAGGGCGATCGGTGCGGGCCTCTTCGCTATTACGCCAGCTGGCGAAAGGGGG
ATGTGCTGCAAGGCGATTAAGTTGGGTAACGCCAGGGTTTTCCCAGTCACGACGTTGTAAAACGACGGCC
AGTGAATTCGAGCTCGGTACCCGGGGATCCTATCATTCAGTTTTCTGTTGGTTACTTTGAGTGATTATAT
GCTTGTTATATGAATAATATCCCTTTTTACAAGGACTTAAATTACTATACAAAGGTAGTATTTTCTATGA
TTGAGAGAGAATATAATCCCGACTTTCTTATGATGGAGAATTATTCTTATAAAACCCTATAAAATAGCGT
TCTATGCAACATATCTTACAGCATTTGAAACATTTTTTTCAGTCGGTTGACTTAAATCAACCGTAATTTG
CATCATCGAAAAGAGAAAATTCGTACTTTTAAATTAATAACATTAAACTAACTAGTCACTCCCGCATTTT
AAAATAAAATAAATTATTTATTTAATTAAACGAATATGACTAAAAAAATTTCATTCATTATTAACGGCCA
GGTTGAAATCTTTCCCGAAGGTGATGATTTAGTGCAATCCATTAATTTTGGTGATAATAGTGTTTACCTG
CCAATATTGAATGACTCTCATGTAAAAAACATTATTGATTGTAATGGAAATAACGAATTACGGTTGCATA
ACATTGTCAATTTTCTCTATACGGTAGGGCAAAGATGGAAAAATGAAGAATACTCAAGACGCAGGACATA
CATTCGTGACTTAAAAAAATATATGGGATATTCAGAAGAAATGGCTAAGCTAGAGGCCAATTGGATATCT
ATGATTTTATGTTCTAAAGGCGGCCTTTATGATGTTGTAGAAAATGAACTTGGTTCTCGCCATATCATGG
ATGAATGGCTACCTCAGGATGAAAGTTATGTTCGGGCTTTTCCGAAAGGTAAATCTGTACATCTGTTGGC
AGGTAATGTTCCATTATCTGGGATCATGTCTATATTACGCGCAATTTTAACTAAGAATCAGTGTATTATA
AAAACATCGTCAACCGATCCTTTTACCGCTAATGCATTAGCGTTAAGTTTTATTGATGTAGACCCTAATC
ATCCGATAACGCGCTCTTTATCTGTTATATATTGGCCCCACCAAGGTGATACATCACTCGCAAAAGAAAT
TATGCAACATGCGGATGTTATTGTCGCTTGGGGAGGGCCAGATGCGATTAATTGGGCGGTAGAGCATGCG
CCATCTTATGCTGATGTGATTAAATTTGGTTCTAAAAAGAGTCTTTGCATTATCGATAATCCTGTTGATT
TGACGTCCGCAGCGACAGGTGCGGCTCATGATGTTTGTTTTTACGATCAGCGAGCTTGTTTTTCTGCCCA
AAACATATATTACATGGGAAATCATTATGAGGAATTTAAGTTAGCGTTGATAGAAAAACTTAATCTATAT
GCGCATATATTACCGAATGCCAAAAAAGATTTTGATGAAAAGGCGGCCTATTCTTTAGTTCAAAAAGAAA
GCTTGTTTGCTGGATTAAAAGTAGAGGTGGATATTCATCAACGTTGGATGATTATTGAGTCAAATGCAGG
TGTGGAATTTAATCAACCACTTGGCAGATGTGTGTACCTTCATCACGTCGATAATATTGAGCAAATATTG
CCTTATGTTCAAAAAAATAAGACGCAAACCATATCTATTTTTCCTTGGGAGTCATCATTTAAATATCGAG
ATGCGTTAGCATTAAAAGGTGCGGAAAGGATTGTAGAAGCAGGAATGAATAACATATTTCGAGTTGGTGG
ATCTCATGACGGAATGAGACCGTTGCAACGATTAGTGACATATATTTCTCATGAAAGGCCATCTAACTAT
ACGGCTAAGGATGTTGCGGTTGAAATAGAACAGACTCGATTCCTGGAAGAAGATAAGTTCCTTGTATTTG
TCCCGTAATCCGCATGGCAAATTGTAAATTGTAAATCGTAAAATAGTAATATATTAATGGAAAATAAATC
CAAATATAAAACCATCGACCACGTTATTTGTGTTGAAGGAAATAAAAAAATTCATGTTTGGGAAACGCTG
CCAGAAGAAAACAGCCCAAAGAGAAAGAATGCCATTATTATTGCGTCTGGTTTTGCCCGCAGGATGGATC
ATTTTGCTGGTCTGGCGGAATATTTATCGCGGAATGGATTTCATGTGATCCGCTATGATTCGCTTCACCA
CGTTGGATTGAGTTCAGGGACAATTGATGAATTTACAATGTCTATAGGAAAGCAGAGCTTGTTAGCAGTG
GTTGATTGGTTAACTACACGAAAAATAAATAACTTCGGTATGTTGGCTTCAAGCTTATCTGCGCGGATAG
CTTATGCAAGCCTATCTGAAATCAATGCTTCGTTTTTAATCACCGCAGTCGGTGTTGTTAACTTAAGATA
TTCTCTTGAAAGAGCTTTAGGGTTTGATTATCTCAGTCTACCCATTAATGAATTGCCGAATAATCTAGAT
TTTGAAGGCCATAAATTGGGTGCTGAAGTCTTTGCGAGAGATTGTCTTGATTTTGGTTGGGAAGATTTAG
CTTCTACAATTAATAACATGATGTATCTTGATATACCGTTTATTGCTTTTACTGCAAATAACGATAATTG
GGTCAAGCAAGATGAAGTTATCACATTGTTATCAAATATTCGTAGTAATCGATGCAAGATATATTCTTTG
TTAGGAAGTTCGCATGACTTGAGTGAAAATTTAGTGGTCCTGCGCAATTTTTATCAATCGGTTACGAAAG
CCGCTATCGCGATGGATAATGATCATCTGGATATTGATGTTGATATTACTGAACCGTCATTTGAACATTT
AACTATTGCGACAGTCAATGAACGCCGAATGAGAATTGAGATTGAAAATCAAGCGATTTCGCTGTCTTAA
TAAGGAGGAGGATAAAGAATATGACTTCATATGTTGATAAACAAGAAATTACAGCAAGCTCAGAAATTGA
TGATTTGATTTTTTCGAGCGATCCATTAGTGTGGTCTTACGACGAGCAGGAAAAAATCAGAAAGAAACTT
GTGCTTGATGCATTTCGTAATCATTATAAACATTGTCGAGAATATCGTCACTACTGTCAGGCACACAAAG
TAGATGACAATATTACGGAAATTGATGACATACCTGTATTCCCAACATCGGTTTTTAAGTTTACTCGCTT
ATTAACTTCTCAGGAAAACGAGATTGAAAGTTGGTTTACCAGTAGCGGCACGAATGGTTTAAAAAGTCAG
GTGGCGCGTGACAGATTAAGTATTGAGAGACTCTTAGGCTCTGTGAGTTATGGCATGAAATATGTTGGTA
GTTGGTTTGATCATCAAATAGAATTAGTCAATTTGGGACCAGATAGATTTAATGCTCATAATATTTGGTT
TAAATATGTTATGAGTTTGGTGGAATTGTTATATCCTACGACATTTACCGTAACAGAAGAACGAATAGAT
TTTGTTAAAACATTGAATAGTCTTGAACGAATAAAAAATCAAGGGAAAGATCTTTGTCTTATTGGTTCGC
CATACTTTATTTATTTACTCTGCCATTATATGAAAGATAAAAAAATCTCATTTTCTGGAGATAAAAGCCT
TTATATCATAACCGGAGGCGGCTGGAAAAGTTACGAAAAAGAATCTCTGAAACGTGATGATTTCAATCAT
CTTTTATTTGATACTTTCAATCTCAGTGATATTAGTCAGATCCGAGATATATTTAATCAAGTTGAACTCA
ACACTTGTTTCTTTGAGGATGAAATGCAGCGTAAACATGTTCCGCCGTGGGTATATGCGCGAGCGCTTGA
TCCTGAAACGTTGAAACCTGTACCTGATGGAACGCCGGGGTTGATGAGTTATATGGATGCGTCAGCAACC
AGTTATCCAGCATTTATTGTTACCGATGATGTCGGGATAATTAGCAGAGAATATGGTAAGTATCCCGGCG
TGCTCGTTGAAATTTTACGTCGCGTCAATACGAGGACGCAGAAAGGGTGTGCTTTAAGCTTAAACCAAGC
ATTTAATAGTTGATATAAATGAAGGGTGAAGAAGGATGAATGAAGGTAACACTCATAAACTCGAAATTCT
TCATTCTTAATTTTTAATTAAAATATATGAAATTTGGAAACTTTTTGCTTACATACCAACCTCCCCAATT
TTCTCAAACAGAGGTAATGAAACGTTTGGTTAAATTAGGTCGCATCTCTGAGGAGTGTGGTTTTGATACC
GTATGGTTACTGGAGCATCATTTCACGGAGTTTGGTTTGCTTGGTAACCCTTATGTCGCTGCTGCATATT
TACTTGGCGCGACTAAAAAATTGAATGTAGGAACTGCCGCTATTGTTCTTCCCACAGCCCATCCAGTACG
CCAACTTGAAGATGTGAATTTATTGGATCAAATGTCAAAAGGACGATTTCGGTTTGGTATTTGCCGAGGG
CTTTACAACAAGGACTTTCGCGTATTCGGCACAGATATGAATAACAGTCGCGCCTTAGCGGAATGCTGGT
ACGGGCTGATAAAGAATGGCATGACAGAGGGATATATGGAAGCTGATAATGAACATATCAAGTTCCATAA
GGTAAAAGTAAACCCCGCGGCGTATAGCAGAGGTGGCGCACCGGTTTATGTGGTGGCTGAATCAGCTTCG
ACGACTGAGTGGGCTGCTCAATTTGGCCTACCGATGATATTAAGTTGGATTATAAATACTAACGAAAAGA
AAGCACAACTTGAGCTTTATAATGAAGTGGCTCAAGAATATGGGCACGATATTCATAATATCGACCATTG
CTTATCATATATAACATCTGTAGATCATGACTCAATTAAAGCGAAAGAGATTTGCCGGAAATTTCTGGGG
CATTGGTATGATTCTTATGTGAATGCTACGACTATTTTTGATGATTCAGACCAAACAAGAGGTTATGATT
TCAATAAAGGGCAGTGGCGTGACTTTGTATTAAAAGGACATAAAGATACTAATCGCCGTATTGATTACAG
TTACGAAATCAATCCCGTGGGAACGCCGCAGGAATGTATTGACATAATTCAAAAAGACATTGATGCTACA
GGAATATCAAATATTTGTTGTGGATTTGAAGCTAATGGAACAGTAGACGAAATTATTGCTTCCATGAAGC
TCTTCCAGTCTGATGTCATGCCATTTCTTAAAGAAAAACAACGTTCGCTATTATAAAGAAAGGAATAAGA
CAATGGATATGAAATTTGGATTGTTCTTCCTTAACTTCATCAATTCAACAACTGTTCAAGAACAAAGTAT
AGTTCGCATGCAGGAAATAACGGAGTATGTTGATAAGTTGAATTTTGAACAGATTTTAGTGTATGAAAAT
CATTTTTCAGATAATGGTGTTGTCGGCGCTCCTCTGACTGTTTCTGGTTTTCTGCTCGGTTTAACAGAGA
AAATTAAAATTGGTTCATTAAATCACATCATTACAACTCATCATCCTGTCCGCATAGCGGAGGAAGCTTG
CTTATTGGATCAGTTAAGTGAAGGGAGATTTATTTTAGGGTTTAGTGATTGCGAAAAAAAAGATGAAATG
CATTTTTTTAATCGCCCGGTTGAATATCAACAGCAACTATTTGAAGAGTGTTATGAAATCATTAACGATG
CTTTAACAACAGGCTATTGTAATCCAGATAACGATTTTTATAGCTTCCCTAAAATATCTGTAAATCCCCA
TGCTTATACGCCAGGCGGACCTCGGAAATATGTAACAGCAACCAGTCATCATATTGTTGAGTGGGCGGCC
AAAAAAGGTATTCCTCTCATCTTTAAGTGGGATGATTCTAATGATGTTAGATATGAATATGCTGAAAGAT
ATAAAGCCGTTGCGGATAAATATGACGTTGACCTATCAGAGATAGACCATCAGTTAATGATATTAGTTAA
CTATAACGAAGATAGTAATAAAGCTAAACAAGAGACGCGTGCATTTATTAGTGATTATGTTCTTGAAATG
CACCCTAATGAAAATTTCGAAAATAAACTTGAAGAAATAATTGCAGAAAACGCTGTCGGAAATTATACGG
AGTGTATAACTGCGGCTAAGTTGGCAATTGAAAAGTGTGGTGCGAAAAGTGTATTGCTGTCCTTTGAACC
AATGAATGATTTGATGAGCCAAAAAAATGTAATCAATATTGTTGATGATAATATTAAAAAGTACCACATG
TAAGTCGACCTGCAGGCATGCAAGCTTGGCGTAATCATGGTCATAGCTGTTTCCTGTGTGAAATTGTTAT
CCGCTCACAATTCCACACAACATACGAGCCGGAAGCATAAAGTGTAAAGCCTGGGGTGCCTAATGAGTGA
GCTAACTCACATTAATTGCGTTGCGCTCACTGCCCGCTTTCCAGTCGGGAAACCTGTCGTGCCAGCTGCA
TTAATGAATCGGCCAACGCGCGGGGAGAGGCGGTTTGCGTATTGGGCGCTCTTCCGCTTCCTCGCTCACT
GACTCGCTGCGCTCGGTCGTTCGGCTGCGGCGAGCGGTATCAGCTCACTCAAAGGCGGTAATACGGTTAT
CCACAGAATCAGGGGATAACGCAGGAAAGAACATGTGAGCAAAAGGCCAGCAAAAGGCCAGGAACCGTAA
AAAGGCCGCGTTGCTGGCGTTTTTCCATAGGCTCCGCCCCCCTGACGAGCATCACAAAAATCGACGCTCA
AGTCAGAGGTGGCGAAACCCGACAGGACTATAAAGATACCAGGCGTTTCCCCCTGGAAGCTCCCTCGTGC
GCTCTCCTGTTCCGACCCTGCCGCTTACCGGATACCTGTCCGCCTTTCTCCCTTCGGGAAGCGTGGCGCT
TTCTCATAGCTCACGCTGTAGGTATCTCAGTTCGGTGTAGGTCGTTCGCTCCAAGCTGGGCTGTGTGCAC
GAACCCCCCGTTCAGCCCGACCGCTGCGCCTTATCCGGTAACTATCGTCTTGAGTCCAACCCGGTAAGAC
ACGACTTATCGCCACTGGCAGCAGCCACTGGTAACAGGATTAGCAGAGCGAGGTATGTAGGCGGTGCTAC
AGAGTTCTTGAAGTGGTGGCCTAACTACGGCTACACTAGAAGAACAGTATTTGGTATCTGCGCTCTGCTG
AAGCCAGTTACCTTCGGAAAAAGAGTTGGTAGCTCTTGATCCGGCAAACAAACCACCGCTGGTAGCGGTG
GTTTTTTTGTTTGCAAGCAGCAGATTACGCGCAGAAAAAAAGGATCTCAAGAAGATCCTTTGATCTTTTC
TACGGGGTCTGACGCTCAGTGGAACGAAAACTCACGTTAAGGGATTTTGGTCATGAGATTATCAAAAAGG
ATCTTCACCTAGATCCTTTTAAATTAAAAATGAAGTTTTAAATCAATCTAAAGTATATATGAGTAAACTT
GGTCTGACAGTTACCAATGCTTAATCAGTGAGGCACCTATCTCAGCGATCTGTCTATTTCGTTCATCCAT
AGTTGCCTGACTCCCCGTCGTGTAGATAACTACGATACGGGAGGGCTTACCATCTGGCCCCAGTGCTGCA
ATGATACCGCGAGACCCACGCTCACCGGCTCCAGATTTATCAGCAATAAACCAGCCAGCCGGAAGGGCCG
AGCGCAGAAGTGGTCCTGCAACTTTATCCGCCTCCATCCAGTCTATTAATTGTTGCCGGGAAGCTAGAGT
AAGTAGTTCGCCAGTTAATAGTTTGCGCAACGTTGTTGCCATTGCTACAGGCATCGTGGTGTCACGCTCG
TCGTTTGGTATGGCTTCATTCAGCTCCGGTTCCCAACGATCAAGGCGAGTTACATGATCCCCCATGTTGT
GCAAAAAAGCGGTTAGCTCCTTCGGTCCTCCGATCGTTGTCAGAAGTAAGTTGGCCGCAGTGTTATCACT
CATGGTTATGGCAGCACTGCATAATTCTCTTACTGTCATGCCATCCGTAAGATGCTTTTCTGTGACTGGT
GAGTACTCAACCAAGTCATTCTGAGAATAGTGTATGCGGCGACCGAGTTGCTCTTGCCCGGCGTCAATAC
GGGATAATACCGCGCCACATAGCAGAACTTTAAAAGTGCTCATCATTGGAAAACGTTCTTCGGGGCGAAA
ACTCTCAAGGATCTTACCGCTGTTGAGATCCAGTTCGATGTAACCCACTCGTGCACCCAACTGATCTTCA
GCATCTTTTACTTTCACCAGCGTTTCTGGGTGAGCAAAAACAGGAAGGCAAAATGCCGCAAAAAAGGGAA
TAAGGGCGACACGGAAATGTTGAATACTCATACTCTTCCTTTTTCAATATTATTGAAGCATTTATCAGGG
TTATTGTCTCATGAGCGGATACATATTTGAATGTATTTAGAAAAATAAACAAATAGGGGTTCCGCGCACA
TTTCCCCGAAAAGTGCCACCTGCGTCTATTTTTTTATTGCCAAGTTCTAATGCTTCTATCTCCTGCCATT
CATAGAGGCTATTATATGCCATACATCCGATAAGAATGGAGATAAGTATATATCCCAACTGTATTGCCTT
ATAGAAATTTCCTGACCGCTCCATTATTTTGATGACATTGATTTTTGGAACATGAATAAAAGTTTATCTT
TTTCGTTCATGCGGATATTATCAGAATAACCGCCTTTTGTTATTTGATACCCGCATGGCTTAACCATAAA
AATGCCTAAGCCCTTAGTGTATGAACTTACTTCTGATGCATAGTCTTTACTTGTATTTAATGGAACTTTC
CCTTTAATATGACACCACTCATTATTGCAACTGATGTCTTCAATCTCAGACATCATTTTTTGCAAATCTG
TAATAGCTTTGGAACTTGCCGCTTGGGGTATCTGCAACTCAAAATAGAGCATCGGTTCGAGAATGTCCAC
ACCTGACTGTTGCAAGGCCAGCCTGAAGACATAAGGGGTCAGCTGTCTGAAATCAGCAGGTGTACTTACC
GGGCTATAATACTCGGCTTGAGTAAAAGTTACTTTCAGATCAGTCACTTCCCATCCATGTAACCCGGATT
GGCAAGACATACGAATCCCTTCAAAAACGGCATTTTGAAAAGAATGGTTCAGATAACCATAGGAGATGTC
ACTTTCGATTTGCAACCCTGTCCCTAACGGTAAGGGTTCAAGAGTCAGCCCTATTGTGGCCCAATAAGGG
TTGGGCGGCACTTCGATCTGAATAATCTTATTGACCTTTTTTACAGGTCGTTCTTTGTATATAGTCTTGA
TCTCATCAAAATGGACCTTTACGGAAAATCGTTCTTCCAGCAATGTCTGTATGATTTCCTTTTGGGTTAA
ACCATATAACGAGATTTCCAATTCATCACTATATGAGTTTATGGAAAAGGACAAAGACGGGTCTTCAATC
CACAATGTATTCAGAGCGGATATCACCTTGCTTCTCTCTTCGGGCCTGTCTGGCCGGACGGAGGATTTGA
GAGCGGGATGCTGATGCGATAATCCTTGAATCAAACAAGGTTCAGCACCTAAATAATTTCCGATTCGAAA
ATCATCCATATCCTCTACAATCGCGATATCATTGGCGCCCACTTCATCAACATTTATCTCTCTGCCCTGA
TTGATAGTTTTTAGATTTTTAATCTTGATGAATTTTTCCGAATCGTTGATTCTTACAACGTCTCGAAGTC
TCAGACTTCCGTCAATTATTTTTAGAAAACTTCTTTTATGTCCTTTGGGGTCATGCTCTATCTTATAAAG
ATAAGATGAAAGTCTGTTTGAGACCGATGCCGGAGGAAGTATAAAAGAAGTGATGGCGTCCAACAACTCA
TTGATACCGATATTGAACATTGCTGATCCATGTAGCACCGGATAGACTTTGGCTTTTGCCACAAGAGCGA
TTATCGTATTCCAATAATCAGCCGGTGAAATTTCGCTATCCGCCAAATATCGTTCTAATATATTGTCGTC
ATGGTTGCATACAAATTCTTTGTATTCTTCCTTTATATATGTTTGGGAGCAAACCGGATAAACCGATCCA
TCGACAACATTTTGCATAAACAGGACATCTTGAGACAGATTTGCTTTTATATCCAGATACAAACGCTCCA
AATTCACACCGGCTCGGTCAATCTTATTGATAAATATAATTGTCGGGATTTGCAGCTTCTGTAAAGTATT
GAACAGCAACTTTGTCTGCGCTTGTATGCCTTCCTTTGCGGATAAGATGAGGACTGCTCCATCAAGCATT
TTGAATGTCCGCTCCACTTCCGCAATAAAATCCATGTGTCCCGGAGTGTCAATGATATTGCATTTCACAC
CATTCCAGATAATAGATGTCGTAGAAGCCCGAACAGTAATTCCTCTACGTTTCTCTATATCCATAGAGTC
CGTTATGGTGTCACCATTATCCACACAGCCGCACTTTTCCGTTGCTCCACTGGCAAACAGCAGATTCTCG
GTTACGGAAGTTTTTCCTGCATCA
